Addgene plasmid #75783: TKFC gRNA (BRDN0001144729)
Purpose: 3rd generation lentiviral gRNA plasmid targeting human TKFC
Depositing lab: John Doench & David Root. Depositing organization: Broad Institute. Publication: Optimized sgRNA design to maximize activity and minimize off-target effects of CRISPR-Cas9. Doench JG, Fusi N, Sullender M, Hegde M, Vaimberg EW, Donovan KF, Smith I, Tothova Z, Wilen C, Orchard R, Virgin HW, Listgarten J, Root DE. Nat Biotechnol. 2016 Jan 18. doi: 10.1038/nbt.3437. PubMed 26780180.
Backbone
  Vector backbone: lentiGuide-Puro
  Backbone manufacturer: Zhang Lab (Addgene plasmid # 52963)
  Vector type: Mammalian Expression, Lentiviral, CRISPR
  Selectable markers: Puromycin
Growth in bacteria
  Bacterial resistance: Ampicillin, 100 μg/mL
  Growth temperature: 37°C
  Growth strain: DH5alpha
  Copy number: High Copy
Gene/Insert
  Gene/Insert name: TKFC (alt names: TKFC; NM_015533.3)
  gRNA/shRNA sequence: GATCGCAAAGCAGGTGAACG
  Species: H. sapiens (human)
  Entrez Gene: DAK (a.k.a. NET45)
  Promoter: hU6
  Cloning method: Unknown
  Sequencing primers: 5′ U6-F; 3′ pS2-R
Terms and licenses: Academic/Nonprofit Terms; Industry Terms: Not Available to Industry
Depositor comments: The gRNA was designed to target the following Genbank reference sequence(s): NM_015533.3. Note that this plasmid does NOT contain Cas9. It should be used in conjunction with lentiCas9-Blast (Addgene #52962) or otherwise with cell lines already expressing Cas9. Browse the full kinome gRNA library at http://www.addgene.org/pooled-library/broadgpp-human-kinome/ or visit http://www.broadinstitute.org/rnai/public/ for detailed protocols and information.
How to cite: TKFC gRNA (BRDN0001144729) was a gift from John Doench & David Root (Addgene plasmid # 75783 ; http://n2t.net/addgene:75783 ; RRID:Addgene_75783)
