[The description below was written by a language model from this plasmid's Addgene catalogue record and pLannotate feature annotations shown in this document.]
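Description:
TKFC gRNA (BRDN0001144729) is a third-generation lentiviral CRISPR guide plasmid built on the lentiGuide-Puro backbone. It carries a single guide RNA designed against human TKFC (also recorded as DAK). The 8.3 kb plasmid is propagated in E. coli through a high-copy ColE1/pUC-type origin with β-lactamase (ampicillin) selection. The backbone also retains an f1 origin, an SV40 origin and polyadenylation signal, and remnants of lac and T7/T3 promoter elements from the parental cloning vector.

The lentiviral transfer cassette begins with an RSV promoter fused to a truncated HIV-1 5' LTR, which allows Tat-independent production of genomic RNA in packaging cells. This is followed by the Ψ packaging signal with a partial gag sequence and the Rev response element for Rev-dependent nuclear export. Downstream, a human U6 RNA polymerase III promoter drives the TKFC-specific spacer joined to the Streptococcus pyogenes Cas9 guide scaffold. A cPPT/CTS element follows, which aids nuclear import of the reverse-transcribed genome. A separate EF-1α core promoter with its intron A expresses puromycin N-acetyltransferase for selection of transduced mammalian cells, and a WPRE boosts transcript stability and expression. The cassette ends in a ΔU3 self-inactivating 3' LTR, so the integrated provirus lacks LTR promoter activity.

The plasmid does not encode Cas9. It is meant to be used with a separate Cas9 lentivector or in cells already expressing Cas9, to disrupt TKFC. It is an individual clone from a human kinome guide collection designed under optimized sgRNA rules for higher on-target activity and fewer off-target effects.
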