Features (pLannotate 1.2.2; 29 found; start..end, strand, type, name):
     14..80      +  CDS            small t antigen (fragment): SV40 (simian virus 40) small t antigen
    106..317     +  promoter       EF-1α core promoter: core promoter for human elongation factor EF-1α
    318..1256    +  intron         EF-1α intron A: intron upstream of the start codon of human EF-1α
   1278..1877    +  CDS            PuroR (fragment): puromycin N-acetyltransferase; pac from Streptomyces; confers resistance to puromycin
   1893..2481    +  misc_feature   WPRE: woodchuck hepatitis virus posttranscriptional regulatory element
   2532..2551    +  misc_feature   cPPT/CTS (fragment): central polypurine tract and central termination sequence of HIV-1
   2553..2786    +  LTR            3' LTR (ΔU3): self-inactivating 3' long terminal repeat (LTR) from HIV-1
   2864..2985    +  polyA_signal   SV40 poly(A) signal: SV40 polyadenylation signal
   3025..3160    +  rep_origin     SV40 ori: SV40 origin of replication
   3181..3199    -  promoter       T7 promoter: promoter for bacteriophage T7 RNA polymerase
   3207..3362    +  CDS            lacZα (fragment): LacZα fragment of β-galactosidase; lacZ fragment
   3367..3795    +  rep_origin     f1 ori (sequence partly withheld): f1 bacteriophage origin of replication; arrow indicates direction of (+) strand synthesis
   3848..3952    +  promoter       AmpR promoter: bla
   3953..4813    +  CDS            AmpR: β-lactamase; bla; confers resistance to ampicillin, carbenicillin, and related antibiotics
   4984..5572    +  rep_origin     ori: high-copy-number ColE1/pMB1/pBR322/pUC origin of replication
   5755..5847    +  CDS            lacI (fragment): lac repressor; lacI; The lac repressor binds to the lac operator to inhibit transcription in E. coli. This inhibition can be relieved by adding lactose or isopropyl-β-D-thiogalactopyranoside (IPTG).
   5860..5881    +  protein_bind   CAP binding site: CAP binding activates transcription in the presence of cAMP. E. coli catabolite activator protein
   5896..5926    +  promoter       lac promoter: promoter for the E. coli lac operon
   5934..5950    +  protein_bind   lac operator: The lac repressor binds to the lac operator to inhibit transcription in E. coli. This inhibition can be relieved by adding lactose or isopropyl-β-D-thiogalactopyranoside (IPTG). lac repressor encoded by lacI
   5995..6013    +  promoter       T3 promoter: promoter for bacteriophage T3 RNA polymerase
   6041..6267    +  promoter       RSV promoter: Rous sarcoma virus enhancer/promoter
   6268..6448    +  LTR            5' LTR (truncated): truncated 5' long terminal repeat (LTR) from HIV-1
   6495..6620    +  misc_feature   HIV-1 Ψ: packaging signal of human immunodeficiency virus type 1
   6604..6967    +  CDS            HIV-1 gag (fragment): gag protein from human immunodeficiency virus 1; gag
   7113..7346    +  misc_feature   RRE: The Rev response element (RRE) of HIV-1 allows for Rev-dependent mRNA export from the nucleus to the cytoplasm.
   7723..7749    +  CDS            Rev (fragment): human immunodeficiency virus 1 (HIV-1) Rev protein; rev; enhances nuclear export of unspliced and incompletely spliced viral mRNAs
   7753..7993    +  promoter       U6 promoter: RNA polymerase III promoter for human U6 snRNA
   8023..8098    +  misc_RNA       gRNA scaffold: guide RNA scaffold for the Streptococcus pyogenes CRISPR/Cas9 system
   8154..8271    +  misc_feature   cPPT/CTS: central polypurine tract and central termination sequence of HIV-1
>Addgene plasmid #75783 | TKFC gRNA (BRDN0001144729) | addgene full sequence | sequence record 184558 | Addgene Assembled Sequence
CCCGGGTGCAAAGATGGATAAAGTTTTAAACAGAGAGGAATCTTTGCAGCTAATGGACCTTCTAGGTCTT
GAAAGGAGTGGGAATTGGCTCCGGTGCCCGTCAGTGGGCAGAGCGCACATCGCCCACAGTCCCCGAGAAG
TTGGGGGGAGGGGTCGGCAATTGATCCGGTGCCTAGAGAAGGTGGCGCGGGGTAAACTGGGAAAGTGATG
TCGTGTACTGGCTCCGCCTTTTTCCCGAGGGTGGGGGAGAACCGTATATAAGTGCAGTAGTCGCCGTGAA
CGTTCTTTTTCGCAACGGGTTTGCCGCCAGAACACAGGTAAGTGCCGTGTGTGGTTCCCGCGGGCCTGGC
CTCTTTACGGGTTATGGCCCTTGCGTGCCTTGAATTACTTCCACCTGGCTGCAGTACGTGATTCTTGATC
CCGAGCTTCGGGTTGGAAGTGGGTGGGAGAGTTCGAGGCCTTGCGCTTAAGGAGCCCCTTCGCCTCGTGC
TTGAGTTGAGGCCTGGCCTGGGCGCTGGGGCCGCCGCGTGCGAATCTGGTGGCACCTTCGCGCCTGTCTC
GCTGCTTTCGATAAGTCTCTAGCCATTTAAAATTTTTGATGACCTGCTGCGACGCTTTTTTTCTGGCAAG
ATAGTCTTGTAAATGCGGGCCAAGATCTGCACACTGGTATTTCGGTTTTTGGGGCCGCGGGCGGCGACGG
GGCCCGTGCGTCCCAGCGCACATGTTCGGCGAGGCGGGGCCTGCGAGCGCGGCCACCGAGAATCGGACGG
GGGTAGTCTCAAGCTGGCCGGCCTGCTCTGGTGCCTGGCCTCGCGCCGCCGTGTATCGCCCCGCCCTGGG
CGGCAAGGCTGGCCCGGTCGGCACCAGTTGCGTGAGCGGAAAGATGGCCGCTTCCCGGCCCTGCTGCAGG
GAGCTCAAAATGGAGGACGCGGCGCTCGGGAGAGCGGGCGGGTGAGTCACCCACACAAAGGAAAAGGGCC
TTTCCGTCCTCAGCCGTCGCTTCATGTGACTCCACGGAGTACCGGGCGCCGTCCAGGCACCTCGATTAGT
TCTCGAGCTTTTGGAGTACGTCGTCTTTAGGTTGGGGGGAGGGGTTTTATGCGATGGAGTTTCCCCACAC
TGAGTGGGTGGAGACTGAAGTTAGGCCAGCTTGGCACTTGATGTAATTCTCCTTGGAATTTGCCCTTTTT
GAGTTTGGATCTTGGTTCATTCTCAAGCCTCAGACAGTGGTTCAAAGTTTTTTTCTTCCATTTCAGGTGT
CGTGACGTACGGCCACCATGACCGAGTACAAGCCCACGGTGCGCCTCGCCACCCGCGACGACGTCCCCAG
GGCCGTACGCACCCTCGCCGCCGCGTTCGCCGACTACCCCGCCACGCGCCACACCGTCGATCCGGACCGC
CACATCGAGCGGGTCACCGAGCTGCAAGAACTCTTCCTCACGCGCGTCGGGCTCGACATCGGCAAGGTGT
GGGTCGCGGACGACGGCGCCGCCGTGGCGGTCTGGACCACGCCGGAGAGCGTCGAAGCGGGGGCGGTGTT
CGCCGAGATCGGCCCGCGCATGGCCGAGTTGAGCGGTTCCCGGCTGGCCGCGCAGCAACAGATGGAAGGC
CTCCTGGCGCCGCACCGGCCCAAGGAGCCCGCGTGGTTCCTGGCCACCGTCGGAGTCTCGCCCGACCACC
AGGGCAAGGGTCTGGGCAGCGCCGTCGTGCTCCCCGGAGTGGAGGCGGCCGAGCGCGCCGGGGTGCCCGC
CTTCCTGGAGACCTCCGCGCCCCGCAACCTCCCCTTCTACGAGCGGCTCGGCTTCACCGTCACCGCCGAC
GTCGAGGTGCCCGAAGGACCGCGCACCTGGTGCATGACCCGCAAGCCCGGTGCCTGAACGCGTTAAGTCG
ACAATCAACCTCTGGATTACAAAATTTGTGAAAGATTGACTGGTATTCTTAACTATGTTGCTCCTTTTAC
GCTATGTGGATACGCTGCTTTAATGCCTTTGTATCATGCTATTGCTTCCCGTATGGCTTTCATTTTCTCC
TCCTTGTATAAATCCTGGTTGCTGTCTCTTTATGAGGAGTTGTGGCCCGTTGTCAGGCAACGTGGCGTGG
TGTGCACTGTGTTTGCTGACGCAACCCCCACTGGTTGGGGCATTGCCACCACCTGTCAGCTCCTTTCCGG
GACTTTCGCTTTCCCCCTCCCTATTGCCACGGCGGAACTCATCGCCGCCTGCCTTGCCCGCTGCTGGACA
GGGGCTCGGCTGTTGGGCACTGACAATTCCGTGGTGTTGTCGGGGAAATCATCGTCCTTTCCTTGGCTGC
TCGCCTGTGTTGCCACCTGGATTCTGCGCGGGACGTCCTTCTGCTACGTCCCTTCGGCCCTCAATCCAGC
GGACCTTCCTTCCCGCGGCCTGCTGCCGGCTCTGCGGCCTCTTCCGCGTCTTCGCCTTCGCCCTCAGACG
AGTCGGATCTCCCTTTGGGCCGCCTCCCCGCGTCGACTTTAAGACCAATGACTTACAAGGCAGCTGTAGA
TCTTAGCCACTTTTTAAAAGAAAAGGGGGGACTGGAAGGGCTAATTCACTCCCAACGAAGACAAGATCTG
CTTTTTGCTTGTACTGGGTCTCTCTGGTTAGACCAGATCTGAGCCTGGGAGCTCTCTGGCTAACTAGGGA
ACCCACTGCTTAAGCCTCAATAAAGCTTGCCTTGAGTGCTTCAAGTAGTGTGTGCCCGTCTGTTGTGTGA
CTCTGGTAACTAGAGATCCCTCAGACCCTTTTAGTCAGTGTGGAAAATCTCTAGCAGTACGTATAGTAGT
TCATGTCATCTTATTATTCAGTATTTATAACTTGCAAAGAAATGAATATCAGAGAGTGAGAGGAACTTGT
TTATTGCAGCTTATAATGGTTACAAATAAAGCAATAGCATCACAAATTTCACAAATAAAGCATTTTTTTC
ACTGCATTCTAGTTGTGGTTTGTCCAAACTCATCAATGTATCTTATCATGTCTGGCTCTAGCTATCCCGC
CCCTAACTCCGCCCATCCCGCCCCTAACTCCGCCCAGTTCCGCCCATTCTCCGCCCCATGGCTGACTAAT
TTTTTTTATTTATGCAGAGGCCGAGGCCGCCTCGGCCTCTGAGCTATTCCAGAAGTAGTGAGGAGGCTTT
TTTGGAGGCCTAGGGACGTACCCAATTCGCCCTATAGTGAGTCGTATTACGCGCGCTCACTGGCCGTCGT
TTTACAACGTCGTGACTGGGAAAACCCTGGCGTTACCCAACTTAATCGCCTTGCAGCACATCCCCCTTTC
GCCAGCTGGCGTAATAGCGAAGAGGCCCGCACCGATCGCCCTTCCCAACAGTTGCGCAGCCTGAATGGCG
AATGGG
[124 nt withheld, positions 3367-3490]
C
[91 nt withheld, positions 3492-3582]
A
[49 nt withheld, positions 3584-3632]
CCTTTGACGTTGGAGTCCACGTTCTTT
[37 nt withheld, positions 3660-3696]
ACCCTATCTCGGTCTATTCTTTTGATTTATAAGGGATTTTGCCGATTTCGGCCTATTGGTTAAAAAATGA
GCTGATTTAACAAAAATTTAACGCGAATTTTAACAAAATATTAACGCTTACAATTTAGGTGGCACTTTTC
GGGGAAATGTGCGCGGAACCCCTATTTGTTTATTTTTCTAAATACATTCAAATATGTATCCGCTCATGAG
ACAATAACCCTGATAAATGCTTCAATAATATTGAAAAAGGAAGAGTATGAGTATTCAACATTTCCGTGTC
GCCCTTATTCCCTTTTTTGCGGCATTTTGCCTTCCTGTTTTTGCTCACCCAGAAACGCTGGTGAAAGTAA
AAGATGCTGAAGATCAGTTGGGTGCACGAGTGGGTTACATCGAACTGGATCTCAACAGCGGTAAGATCCT
TGAGAGTTTTCGCCCCGAAGAACGTTTTCCAATGATGAGCACTTTTAAAGTTCTGCTATGTGGCGCGGTA
TTATCCCGTATTGACGCCGGGCAAGAGCAACTCGGTCGCCGCATACACTATTCTCAGAATGACTTGGTTG
AGTACTCACCAGTCACAGAAAAGCATCTTACGGATGGCATGACAGTAAGAGAATTATGCAGTGCTGCCAT
AACCATGAGTGATAACACTGCGGCCAACTTACTTCTGACAACGATCGGAGGACCGAAGGAGCTAACCGCT
TTTTTGCACAACATGGGGGATCATGTAACTCGCCTTGATCGTTGGGAACCGGAGCTGAATGAAGCCATAC
CAAACGACGAGCGTGACACCACGATGCCTGTAGCAATGGCAACAACGTTGCGCAAACTATTAACTGGCGA
ACTACTTACTCTAGCTTCCCGGCAACAATTAATAGACTGGATGGAGGCGGATAAAGTTGCAGGACCACTT
CTGCGCTCGGCCCTTCCGGCTGGCTGGTTTATTGCTGATAAATCTGGAGCCGGTGAGCGTGGGTCTCGCG
GTATCATTGCAGCACTGGGGCCAGATGGTAAGCCCTCCCGTATCGTAGTTATCTACACGACGGGGAGTCA
GGCAACTATGGATGAACGAAATAGACAGATCGCTGAGATAGGTGCCTCACTGATTAAGCATTGGTAACTG
TCAGACCAAGTTTACTCATATATACTTTAGATTGATTTAAAACTTCATTTTTAATTTAAAAGGATCTAGG
TGAAGATCCTTTTTGATAATCTCATGACCAAAATCCCTTAACGTGAGTTTTCGTTCCACTGAGCGTCAGA
CCCCGTAGAAAAGATCAAAGGATCTTCTTGAGATCCTTTTTTTCTGCGCGTAATCTGCTGCTTGCAAACA
AAAAAACCACCGCTACCAGCGGTGGTTTGTTTGCCGGATCAAGAGCTACCAACTCTTTTTCCGAAGGTAA
CTGGCTTCAGCAGAGCGCAGATACCAAATACTGTTCTTCTAGTGTAGCCGTAGTTAGGCCACCACTTCAA
GAACTCTGTAGCACCGCCTACATACCTCGCTCTGCTAATCCTGTTACCAGTGGCTGCTGCCAGTGGCGAT
AAGTCGTGTCTTACCGGGTTGGACTCAAGACGATAGTTACCGGATAAGGCGCAGCGGTCGGGCTGAACGG
GGGGTTCGTGCACACAGCCCAGCTTGGAGCGAACGACCTACACCGAACTGAGATACCTACAGCGTGAGCT
ATGAGAAAGCGCCACGCTTCCCGAAGGGAGAAAGGCGGACAGGTATCCGGTAAGCGGCAGGGTCGGAACA
GGAGAGCGCACGAGGGAGCTTCCAGGGGGAAACGCCTGGTATCTTTATAGTCCTGTCGGGTTTCGCCACC
TCTGACTTGAGCGTCGATTTTTGTGATGCTCGTCAGGGGGGCGGAGCCTATGGAAAAACGCCAGCAACGC
GGCCTTTTTACGGTTCCTGGCCTTTTGCTGGCCTTTTGCTCACATGTTCTTTCCTGCGTTATCCCCTGAT
TCTGTGGATAACCGTATTACCGCCTTTGAGTGAGCTGATACCGCTCGCCGCAGCCGAACGACCGAGCGCA
GCGAGTCAGTGAGCGAGGAAGCGGAAGAGCGCCCAATACGCAAACCGCCTCTCCCCGCGCGTTGGCCGAT
TCATTAATGCAGCTGGCACGACAGGTTTCCCGACTGGAAAGCGGGCAGTGAGCGCAACGCAATTAATGTG
AGTTAGCTCACTCATTAGGCACCCCAGGCTTTACACTTTATGCTTCCGGCTCGTATGTTGTGTGGAATTG
TGAGCGGATAACAATTTCACACAGGAAACAGCTATGACCATGATTACGCCAAGCGCGCAATTAACCCTCA
CTAAAGGGAACAAAAGCTGGAGCTGCAAGCTTAATGTAGTCTTATGCAATACTCTTGTAGTCTTGCAACA
TGGTAACGATGAGTTAGCAACATGCCTTACAAGGAGAGAAAAAGCACCGTGCATGCCGATTGGTGGAAGT
AAGGTGGTACGATCGTGCCTTATTAGGAAGGCAACAGACGGGTCTGACATGGATTGGACGAACCACTGAA
TTGCCGCATTGCAGAGATATTGTATTTAAGTGCCTAGCTCGATACATAAACGGGTCTCTCTGGTTAGACC
AGATCTGAGCCTGGGAGCTCTCTGGCTAACTAGGGAACCCACTGCTTAAGCCTCAATAAAGCTTGCCTTG
AGTGCTTCAAGTAGTGTGTGCCCGTCTGTTGTGTGACTCTGGTAACTAGAGATCCCTCAGACCCTTTTAG
TCAGTGTGGAAAATCTCTAGCAGTGGCGCCCGAACAGGGACTTGAAAGCGAAAGGGAAACCAGAGGAGCT
CTCTCGACGCAGGACTCGGCTTGCTGAAGCGCGCACGGCAAGAGGCGAGGGGCGGCGACTGGTGAGTACG
CCAAAAATTTTGACTAGCGGAGGCTAGAAGGAGAGAGATGGGTGCGAGAGCGTCAGTATTAAGCGGGGGA
GAATTAGATCGCGATGGGAAAAAATTCGGTTAAGGCCAGGGGGAAAGAAAAAATATAAATTAAAACATAT
AGTATGGGCAAGCAGGGAGCTAGAACGATTCGCAGTTAATCCTGGCCTGTTAGAAACATCAGAAGGCTGT
AGACAAATACTGGGACAGCTACAACCATCCCTTCAGACAGGATCAGAAGAACTTAGATCATTATATAATA
CAGTAGCAACCCTCTATTGTGTGCATCAAAGGATAGAGATAAAAGACACCAAGGAAGCTTTAGACAAGAT
AGAGGAAGAGCAAAACAAAAGTAAGACCACCGCACAGCAAGCGGCCGCTGATCTTCAGACCTGGAGGAGG
AGATATGAGGGACAATTGGAGAAGTGAATTATATAAATATAAAGTAGTAAAAATTGAACCATTAGGAGTA
GCACCCACCAAGGCAAAGAGAAGAGTGGTGCAGAGAGAAAAAAGAGCAGTGGGAATAGGAGCTTTGTTCC
TTGGGTTCTTGGGAGCAGCAGGAAGCACTATGGGCGCAGCGTCAATGACGCTGACGGTACAGGCCAGACA
ATTATTGTCTGGTATAGTGCAGCAGCAGAACAATTTGCTGAGGGCTATTGAGGCGCAACAGCATCTGTTG
CAACTCACAGTCTGGGGCATCAAGCAGCTCCAGGCAAGAATCCTGGCTGTGGAAAGATACCTAAAGGATC
AACAGCTCCTGGGGATTTGGGGTTGCTCTGGAAAACTCATTTGCACCACTGCTGTGCCTTGGAATGCTAG
TTGGAGTAATAAATCTCTGGAACAGATTTGGAATCACACGACCTGGATGGAGTGGGACAGAGAAATTAAC
AATTACACAAGCTTAATACACTCCTTAATTGAAGAATCGCAAAACCAGCAAGAAAAGAATGAACAAGAAT
TATTGGAATTAGATAAATGGGCAAGTTTGTGGAATTGGTTTAACATAACAAATTGGCTGTGGTATATAAA
ATTATTCATAATGATAGTAGGAGGCTTGGTAGGTTTAAGAATAGTTTTTGCTGTACTTTCTATAGTGAAT
AGAGTTAGGCAGGGATATTCACCATTATCGTTTCAGACCCACCTCCCAACCCCGAGGGGACCCAGAGAGG
GCCTATTTCCCATGATTCCTTCATATTTGCATATACGATACAAGGCTGTTAGAGAGATAATTAGAATTAA
TTTGACTGTAAACACAAAGATATTAGTACAAAATACGTGACGTAGAAAGTAATAATTTCTTGGGTAGTTT
GCAGTTTTAAAATTATGTTTTAAAATGGACTATCATATGCTTACCGTAACTTGAAAGTATTTCGATTTCT
TGGCTTTATATATCTTGTGGAAAGGACGAAACACCGGATCGCAAAGCAGGTGAACGGTTTTAGAGCTAGA
AATAGCAAGTTAAAATAAGGCTAGTCCGTTATCAACTTGAAAAAGTGGCACCGAGTCGGTGCTTTTTTAA
GCTTGGCGTAACTAGATCTTGAGACAAATGGCAGTATTCATCCACAATTTTAAAAGAAAAGGGGGGATTG
GGGGGTACAGTGCAGGGGAAAGAATAGTAGACATAATAGCAACAGACATACAAACTAAAGAATTACAAAA
ACAAATTACAAAAATTCAAAATTTTCGGGTTTATTACAGGGACAGCAGAGATCCACTTTGGCGCCGGCTC
GAGGGGG
