>Addgene plasmid #75783 | TKFC gRNA (BRDN0001144729) | depositor partial sequence | sequence record 143243 | Target Sequence
GATCGCAAAGCAGGTGAACG
