>Addgene plasmid #75783 | TKFC gRNA (BRDN0001144729) | addgene partial sequence | sequence record 184557 | hU6-F
GTGACGTAGAAAGTAATAATTTCTTGGGTAGTTTGCAGTTTTAAAATTATGTTTTAAAATGGACTATCAT
ATGCTTACCGTAACTTGAAAGTATTTCGATTTCTTGGCTTTATATATCTTGTGGAAAGGACGAAACACCG
GATCGCAAAGCAGGTGAACGTTTTAGAGCTAGAAATAGCAAGTTAAAATAAGGCTAGTCCGTTATCAACT
TGAAAAAGTGGCACCGAGTCGGTGCTTTTTTAAGCTTGGCGTAACTAGATCTTGAGACAAATGGCAGTAT
TCATCCACAATTTTAAAAGAAAAGGGGGGATTGGGGGGTACAGTGCAGGGGAAAGAATAGTAGACATAAT
AGCAACAGACATACAAACTAAAGAATTACAAAAACAAATTACAAAAATTCAAAATTTTCGGGTTTATTAC
AGGGACAGCAGAGATCCACTTTGGCGCCGGCTCGAGGGGGCCCGGGTGCAAAGATGGATAAAGTTTTAAA
CAGAGAGGAATCTTTGCAGCTAATGGACCTTCTAGGTCTTGAAAGGAGTGGGAATTGGCTCCGGTGCCCG
TCAGTGGGCA
